>Addgene plasmid #135666 | cTRE-GFP-miR30_shRen | addgene full sequence | sequence record 325436 | Addgene NGS Result
CGGGGCGGGCGCCCGAAGGTCCTCCGGAGGCCCGGCATTCTGCACGCTTCAAAAGCGCACGTCTGCCGCG
CTGTTCTCCTCTTCCTCATCTCCGGGCCTTTCGACCTGCATCCATCTAGATCTCGATCGAGCAGCTGAAG
CTTATGGAGAAGTTACTATTCCGAAGTTCCTATTCTCTAGAAAGTATAGGAACTTCGATCCCCCGGGCTG
CAGATCTGTAGGGCGCAGTAGTCCAGGGTTTCCTTGATGATGTCATACTTATCCTGTCCCTTTTTTTTCC
ACAGCTCGCGGTTGAGGACAAACTCTTCGCGGTCTTTCCAGTGGGGATCGACGGTATCGATAAGCTTGCA
GATCTGCGACTCTAGAGGATCTGCGACTCTAGAGGATCATAATCAGCCATACCACATTTGTAGAGGTTTT
ACTTGCTTTAAAAAACCTCCCACACCTCCCCCTGAACCTGAAACATAAAATGAATGCAATTGTTGTTGTT
AACTTGTTTATTGCAGCTTATAATGGTTACAAATAAAGCAATAGCATCACAAATTTCACAAATAAAGCAT
TTTTTTCACTGCATTCTAGTTGTGGTTTGTCCAAACTCATCAATGTATCTTATCATGTCTGGATCTGCGA
CTCTAGAGGATCATAATCAGCCATACCACATTTGTAGAGGTTTTACTTGCTTTAAAAAACCTCCCACACC
TCCCCCTGAACCTGAAACATAAAATGAATGCAATTGTTGTTGTTAACTTGTTTATTGCAGCTTATAATGG
TTACAAATAAAGCAATAGCATCACAAATTTCACAAATAAAGCATTTTTTTCACTGCATTCTAGTTGTGGT
TTGTCCAAACTCATCAATGTATCTTATCATGTCTGGATCGAGTTTACCACTCCCTATCAGTGATAGAGAA
AAGTGAAAGTCGAGTTTACCACTCCCTATCAGTGATAGAGAAAAGTGAAAGTCGAGTTTACCACTCCCTA
TCAGTGATAGAGAAAAGTGAAAGTCGAGTTTACCACTCCCTATCAGTGATAGAGAAAAGTGAAAGTCGAG
TTTACCACTCCCTATCAGTGATAGAGAAAAGTGAAAGTCGAGTTTACCACTCCCTATCAGTGATAGAGAA
AAGTGAAAGTCGAGTTTACCACTCCCTATCAGTGATAGAGAAAAGTGAAAGTCGAGCTCGGTACCCGGGT
CGAGGTAGGCGTGTACGGTGGGAGGCCTATATAAGCAGAGCTCGTTTAGTGAACCGTCAGATCGCCTGGA
GACGCCATCCACGCTGTTTTGACCTCCATAGAAGACACCGGGACCGATCCAGCCTCCGCGGCCCCGAATT
GACCACCATGGTGAGCAAGGGCGAGGAGCTGTTCACCGGGGTGGTGCCCATCCTGGTCGAGCTGGACGGC
GACGTAAACGGCCACAAGTTCAGCGTGTCTGGCGAGGGCGAGGGCGATGCCACCTACGGCAAGCTGACCC
TGAAGTTCATCTGCACCACCGGCAAGCTGCCCGTGCCCTGGCCCACCCTCGTGACCACCCTGACCTACGG
CGTGCAGTGCTTCAGCCGCTACCCCGACCACATGAAGCAGCACGACTTCTTCAAGTCCGCCATGCCCGAA
GGCTACGTCCAGGAGCGCACCATCTTCTTCAAGGACGACGGCAACTACAAGACCCGCGCCGAGGTGAAGT
TCGAGGGCGACACCCTGGTGAACCGCATCGAGCTGAAGGGCATCGACTTCAAGGAGGACGGCAACATCCT
GGGGCACAAGCTGGAGTACAACTACAACAGCCACAACGTCTATATCATGGCCGACAAGCAGAAGAACGGC
ATCAAGGCGAACCTCAAGATCCGCCACAACATCGAGGACGGCAGCGTGCAGCTCGCCGACCACTACCAGC
AGAACACCCCCATCGGCGACGGCCCCGTGCTGCTGCCCGACAACCACTACCTGAGCACCCAGTCCGCCCT
GAGCAAAGACCCCAACGAGAAGCGCGATCACATGGTCCTGCTGGAGTTCGTGACCGCCGCCGGGATCACT
CTCGGCATGGACGAGCTGTACAAGTAATGACGTACGGCGGCCGCCTCGACTAGGGATAACAGGGTAATTG
TTTGAATGAGGCTTCAGTACTTTACAGAATCGTTGCCTGCACATCTTGGAAACACTTGCTGGGATTACTT
CGACTTCTTAACCCAACAGAAGGCTCGAGAAGGTATATTGCTGTTGACAGTGAGCGCAGGAATTATAATG
CTTATCTATAGTGAAGCCACAGATGTATAGATAAGCATTATAATTCCTATGCCTACTGCCTCGGACTTCA
AGGGGCTAGAATTCGAGCAATTATCTTGTTTACTAAAACTGAATACCTTGCTATCTCTTTGATACATTTT
TACAAAGCTGAATTAAAATGGTATAAATTAAATCACTTTTTTCAATTGACGCGTTGAGAACTTCAGGGTG
AGTTTGGGGACCCTTGATTGTTCTTTCTTTTTCGCTATTGTAAAATTCATGTTATATGGAGGGGGCAAAG
TTTTCAGGGTGTTGTTTAGAATGGGAAGATGTCCCTTGTATCACCATGGACCCTCATGATAATTTTGTTT
CTTTCACTTTCTACTCTGTTGACAACCATTGTCTCCTCTTATTTTCTTTTCATTTTCTGTAACTTTTTCG
TTAAACTTTAGCTTGCATTTGTAACGAATTTTTAAATTCACTTTTGTTTATTTGTCAGATTGTAAGTACT
TTCTCTAATCACTTTTTTTTCAAGGCAATCAGGGTATATTATATTGTACTTCAGCACAGTTTTAGAGAAC
AATTGTTATAATTAAATGATAAGGTAGAATATTTCTGCATATAAATTCTGGCTGGCGTGGAAATATTCTT
ATTGGTAGAAACAACTACACCCTGGTCATCATCCTGCCTTTCTCTTTATGGTTACAATGATATACACTGT
TTGAGATGAGGATAAAATACTCTGAGTCCAAACCGGGCCCCTCTGCTAACCATGTTCATGCCTTCTTCTC
TTTCCTACAGCTCCTGGGCAACGTGCTGGTTGTTGTGCTGTCTCATCATTTTGGCAAAGGATTCACTCCT
CAGGTGCAGGCTGCCTATCAGAAGGTGGTGGCTGGTGTGGCCAATGCCCTGGCTCACAAATACCACTGAG
ATCGTTTTCCCTCTGCCAAAAATTATGGGGACATCATGAAGCCCCTTGAGCATCTGACTTCTGGCTAATA
AAGGAAATTTATTTTCATTGCAATAGTGTGTTGGAATTTCTCGATCGCTAGCATCCTAGGCGCGCCACAT
GTGAGCAAAAGGCCAGCAAAAGGCCAGGAACCGTAAAAAGGCCGCGTTGCTGGCGTTTTTCCATAGGCTC
CGCCCCCCTGACGAGCATCACAAAAATCGACGCTCAAGTCAGAGGTGGCGAAACCCGACAGGACTATAAA
GATACCAGGCGTTTCCCCCTGGAAGCTCCCTCGTGCGCTCTCCTGTTCCGACCCTGCCGCTTACCGGATA
CCTGTCCGCCTTTCTCCCTTCGGGAAGCGTGGCGCTTTCTCATAGCTCACGCTGTAGGTATCTCAGTTCG
GTGTAGGTCGTTCGCTCCAAGCTGGGCTGTGTGCACGAACCCCCCGTTCAGCCCGACCGCTGCGCCTTAT
CCGGTAACTATCGTCTTGAGTCCAACCCGGTAAGACACGACTTATCGCCACTGGCAGCAGCCACTGGTAA
CAGGATTAGCAGAGCGAGGTATGTAGGCGGTGCTACAGAGTTCTTGAAGTGGTGGCCTAACTACGGCTAC
ACTAGAAGAACAGTATTTGGTATCTGCGCTCTGCTGAAGCCAGTTACCTTCGGAAAAAGAGTTGGTAGCT
CTTGATCCGGCAAACAAACCACCGCTGGTAGCGGTGGTTTTTTTGTTTGCAAGCAGCAGATTACGCGCAG
AAAAAAAGGATCTCAAGAAGATCCTTTGATCTTTTCTACGGGGTCTGACGCTCAGTGGAACGAAAACTCA
CGTTAAGGGATTTTGGTCATGAGATTATCAAAAAGGATCTTCACCTAGATCCTTTTAAATTAAAAATGAA
GTTTTAAATCAATCTAAAGTATATATGAGTAAACTTGGTCTGACAGTTACCAATGCTTAATCAGTGAGGC
ACCTATCTCAGCGATCTGTCTATTTCGTTCATCCATAGTTGCCTGACTCCCCGTCGTGTAGATAACTACG
ATACGGGAGGGCTTACCATCTGGCCCCAGTGCTGCAATGATACCGCGAGACCCACGCTCACCGGCTCCAG
ATTTATCAGCAATAAACCAGCCAGCCGGAAGGGCCGAGCGCAGAAGTGGTCCTGCAACTTTATCCGCCTC
CATCCAGTCTATTAATTGTTGCCGGGAAGCTAGAGTAAGTAGTTCGCCAGTTAATAGTTTGCGCAACGTT
GTTGCCATTGCTACAGGCATCGTGGTGTCACGCTCGTCGTTTGGTATGGCTTCATTCAGCTCCGGTTCCC
AACGATCAAGGCGAGTTACATGATCCCCCATGTTGTGCAAAAAAGCGGTTAGCTCCTTCGGTCCTCCGAT
CGTTGTCAGAAGTAAGTTGGCCGCAGTGTTATCACTCATGGTTATGGCAGCACTGCATAATTCTCTTACT
GTCATGCCATCCGTAAGATGCTTTTCTGTGACTGGTGAGTACTCAACCAAGTCATTCTGAGAATAGTGTA
TGCGGCGACCGAGTTGCTCTTGCCCGGCGTCAATACGGGATAATACCGCGCCACATAGCAGAACTTTAAA
AGTGCTCATCATTGGAAAACGTTCTTCGGGGCGAAAACTCTCAAGGATCTTACCGCTGTTGAGATCCAGT
TCGATGTAACCCACTCGTGCACCCAACTGATCTTCAGCATCTTTTACTTTCACCAGCGTTTCTGGGTGAG
CAAAAACAGGAAGGCAAAATGCCGCAAAAAAGGGAATAAGGGCGACACGGAAATGTTGAATACTCATACT
CTTCCTTTTTCAATATTATTGAAGCATTTATCAGGGTTATTGTCTCATGAGCGGATACATATTTGAATGT
ATTTAGAAAAATAAACAAATAGGGGTTCCGCGCACATTTCCCCGAAAAGTGCCACCTAAATTGTAAGCGT
TAATATTTTGTTAAAATTCGCGTTAAATTTTTGTTAAATCAGCTCATTTTTTAACCAATAGGCCGAAATC
GGCAAAATCCCTTATAAATCAAAAGAATAGACCGAGATAGGGT
[37 nt withheld, positions 5224-5260]
AAAGAACGTGGACTCCAACGTCAAAGG
[49 nt withheld, positions 5288-5336]
T
[91 nt withheld, positions 5338-5428]
G
[124 nt withheld, positions 5430-5553]
CCCATTCGCCATTCAGGCTGCGCAACTGTTGGGAAGGGCGATCGGTGCGGGCCTCTTCGCTATTACGCCA
GCTGGCGAAAGGGGGATGTGCTGCAAGGCGATTAAGTTGGGTAACGCCAGGGTTTTCCCAGTCACGACGT
TGTAAAACGACGGCCAGTGAATTGTAATACGACTCACTATAGGGCGAATTGGAGCTCCACCGCGGTGGCG
GCCGCTCTAGAACTAGTGGATCCCCCGGGCTGCAGGAATTAATTCGTCGACCTCGAAATTCTACCGGGTA
GGGGAGGCGCTTTTCCCAAGGCAGTCTGGAGCATGCGCTTTAGCAGCCCCGCTGGGCACTTGGCGCTACA
CAAGTGGCCTCTGGCCTCGCACACATTCCACATCCACCGGTAGGCGCCAACCGGCTCCGTTCTTTGGTGG
CCCCTTCGCGCCACCTTCTACTCCTCCCCTAGTCAGGAAGTTCCCCCCCGCCCCGCAGCTCGCGTCGTGC
AGGACGTGACAAATGGAAGTAGCACGTCTCACTAGTCTCGTGCAGATGGACAGCACCGCTGAGCAATGGA
AGCGGGTAGGCCTTTGGGGCAGCGGCCAATAGCAGCTTTGCTCCTTCGCTTTCTGGGCTCAGAGGCTGGG
AAGGGGTGGGTCCGGGGGCGGGCTCAGGGGCGGGCTCAGGGG
Features (pLannotate 1.2.2; 24 found; start..end, strand, type, name):
    163..196     +  protein_bind   FRT (minimal): supports FLP-mediated excision but not integration (Turan and Bode, 2011) FLP recombinase from the Saccharomyces cerevisiae 2μ plasmid
    197..213     +  misc_feature   MCS (fragment): pBluescript multiple cloning site
    219..322     +  misc_feature   Ad SA: adenovirus major late transcript splice acceptor (Friedrich and Soriano, 1991)
    328..348     -  misc_feature   MCS (fragment): pBluescript multiple cloning site
    385..468     +  CDS            large T antigen (fragment): large T antigen from SV40 (simian virus 40)
    491..625     +  polyA_signal   SV40 poly(A) signal: SV40 polyadenylation signal
    639..722     +  CDS            large T antigen (fragment): large T antigen from SV40 (simian virus 40)
    745..879     +  polyA_signal   SV40 poly(A) signal: SV40 polyadenylation signal
    891..1161    +  protein_bind   tetracycline response element: contains seven copies of the tetracycline operator tetO tetracycline repressor TetR
   1172..1189    +  misc_feature   MCS (fragment): pUC18/19 multiple cloning site
   1194..1232    +  promoter       minimal CMV promoter: human cytomegalovirus (CMV) immediate early promoter
   1338..2057    +  CDS            EGFP: the original enhanced GFP (Yang et al., 1996) mammalian codon-optimized
   2293..2419    +  ncRNA          3' miR-30a: sequence downstream of the 71-nt precursor of the human miR-30a microRNA (Zeng et al., 2002) miRNA
   2448..3020    +  intron         β-globin intron: intron from rabbit β-globin gene
   3024..3146    +  CDS            HBB: HBB_COLGU - Experimental evidence at transcript level: Swiss-Prot protein existence level 2. Involved in oxygen transport from the lung to the various peripheral tissues. From Colobus guereza (Mantled guereza) (Eastern black-and-white colobus monkey).
   3217..3259    +  polyA_signal   β-globin poly(A) signal (fragment): rabbit β-globin polyadenylation signal (Gil and Proudfoot, 1987)
   3348..3936    -  rep_origin     ori: high-copy-number ColE1/pMB1/pBR322/pUC origin of replication
   4107..4967    -  CDS            AmpR: β-lactamase; bla; confers resistance to ampicillin, carbenicillin, and related antibiotics
   4968..5072    -  promoter       AmpR promoter: bla
   5125..5553    -  rep_origin     f1 ori (sequence partly withheld): f1 bacteriophage origin of replication; arrow indicates direction of (+) strand synthesis
   5558..5715    -  CDS            lacZα (fragment): LacZα fragment of β-galactosidase; lacZ fragment
   5718..5736    +  promoter       T7 promoter: promoter for bacteriophage T7 RNA polymerase
   5745..5803    +  misc_feature   MCS (fragment): pBluescript multiple cloning site
   5829..103     +  promoter       PGK promoter (across the origin): mouse phosphoglycerate kinase 1 promoter
