[The description below was written by a language model from this plasmid's Addgene catalogue record and pLannotate feature annotations shown in this document.]
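Description:
cTRE-GFP-miR30_shRen is a mouse targeting plasmid built on the pgkATGfrt backbone and designed to deliver a doxycycline-inducible GFP plus shRNA cassette into embryonic stem cells by recombination-mediated cassette exchange. It is propagated in E. coli as a high-copy plasmid through a ColE1/pUC-type origin with ampicillin selection (AmpR under its own bla promoter). It also retains pBluescript-derived remnants, including an f1 origin, a lacZα fragment, a T7 promoter and multiple cloning site fragments.

The targeting portion begins with a mouse PGK promoter, spanning the plasmid origin, followed by a single FRT site. The backbone name suggests this arrangement supplies a promoter and start codon to a resistance gene waiting at a recipient FRT locus after FLP-mediated recombination, although the record does not name the locus or that marker. Downstream lie an adenovirus splice acceptor and two tandem SV40 polyadenylation signals, which probably terminate read-through transcription before it reaches the inducible unit. That unit consists of a tetracycline response element with seven tetO copies fused to a minimal CMV promoter, driving EGFP. The depositor notes V163A and F165L substitutions in GFP that reportedly do not impair function. A miR-30 scaffold carrying an shRNA against Renilla luciferase follows the GFP coding sequence; only the 3' miR-30a flank is annotated, and the shRNA sequence is listed as unknown. The transcript ends with a rabbit β-globin intron, exon fragment and polyadenylation signal.

Because GFP and the shRNA share one transcript, fluorescence reports knockdown cassette expression, which requires a tet transactivator that this plasmid does not encode. An shRNA against Renilla is commonly used as a non-targeting control, though the record does not state this role.
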