Addgene plasmid #135666: cTRE-GFP-miR30_shRen
Purpose: Introduce Dox-inducible (TRE promoter) GFP cDNA plus miR30-embedded shRenilla into (ES) cells by recombination-mediated cassette exchange
Depositing lab: Florian Karreth. Depositing organization: H. Lee Moffitt Cancer Center and Research Institute.
Backbone
  Vector backbone: pgkATGfrt
  Backbone manufacturer: Rudolf Jaenisch (Addgene plasmid # 20734)
  Vector type: Mouse Targeting
Growth in bacteria
  Bacterial resistance: Ampicillin, 100 μg/mL
  Growth temperature: 37°C
  Growth strain: DH5alpha
  Copy number: High Copy
Gene/Insert
  Gene/Insert name: shRenilla
  gRNA/shRNA sequence: unknown
  Species: Synthetic
  Cloning method: Gibson Cloning
Terms and licenses: Academic/Nonprofit Terms; Industry Terms: Not Available to Industry
Depositor comments: GFP; shRNA embedded in miR30 Please note there are 2 mutations-V163A, F165L in GFP. Depositor confirms this does not affect functionality of GFP.
How to cite: cTRE-GFP-miR30_shRen was a gift from Florian Karreth (Addgene plasmid # 135666 ; http://n2t.net/addgene:135666 ; RRID:Addgene_135666)
